>Addgene plasmid #34195 | KHBD00033 | depositor partial sequence | sequence record 40762 | KHBD00033 sequence 753 bps
ATGTTTTCCATGGACAATTTCGACTTGGAGGCCACGATGGCGCGCCACTTCTTCGAGGGATCGCAGGCCA
CCAACGCCTCCACCTCCAGCTCCGACTATTTTTTTGGGGACGAGCACAGCTCGGAGAGCGATGACGAGGA
CGATGCCTATAGCAGTGGCTTCAACAGCGACCAGGAGAACACCGAGAAGACCCGGCGGAGCCACAAGCCC
CGGCGCTTGAAGTGCGCCTCCCAAATGGCCCAGCAGCGGCAGGCGGCCAATCTCCGCGAGCGCCGCCGGA
TGCAGAGCATCAACGAGGCGTTCGAGGGTCTGCGCACCCACATTCCCACGCTGCCCTACGAGAAGCGACT
AAGCAAGGTGGACACACTCAAGCTGGCCATAAGCTACATAACCTTCCTCAGCGAGATGGTCAAGAAGGAC
AAGAACGGCAACGAGCCGGGCCTAAGTCTGCAGCGTAACTACCAAAAGGAGCCGCCCAAGAAAATTATCC
TCAAGGATCGCACTGGCGGCGTGGCGCACTCGTTGTCCTGGTACCGCAAGGGTGACCGATATCCGGGCAG
TAAGCTCTACGCCAGGACCTGGACACCGGAGGATCCACGGGGACCCCACTCGCAGCCCCTGCCGCTGTAC
AACAACAGCAACTCGAATCAGAATCAAAACAGCAACCAGAGCAGCGACGATTTCAGCGGAAGTGGTGCGG
ATATGTCGGATCCTGGAGCTGCGGCCAGTATTTTCAGCAGCGGCAGTGGCATG
