>Addgene plasmid #34195 | KHBD00033 | addgene partial sequence | sequence record 41666 | M13-Rev 5'-CAGGAAACAGCTATGACC-3'
TTTTATTTTGACTGATAGTGACCTGTTCGTTGCAACAAATTGATAAGCAATGCTTTCTTATAATGCCAAC
TTTGTACAAGAAAGTTGGCAACATGCCACTGCCGCTGCTGAAAATACTGGCCGCAGCTCCAGGATCCGAC
ATATCCGCACCACTTCCGCTGAAATCGTCGCTGCTCTGGTTGCTGTTTTGATTCTGATTCGAGTTGCTGT
TGTTGTACAGCGGCAGGGGCTGCGAGTGGGGTCCCCGTGGATCCTCCGGTGTCCAGGTCCTGGCGTAGAG
CTTACTGCCCGGATATCGGTCACCCTTGCGGTACCAGGACAACGAGTGCGCCACGCCGCCAGTGCGATCC
TTGAGGATAATTTTCTTGGGCGGCTCCTTTTGGTAGTTACGCTGCAGACTTAGGCCCGGCTCGTTGCCGT
TCTTGTCCTTCTTGACCATCTCGCTGAGGAAGGTTATGTAGCTTATGGCCAGCTTGAGTGTGTCCACCTT
GCTTAGTCGCTTCTCGTAGGGCAGCGTGGGAATGTGGGTGCGCAGACCCTCGAACGCCTCGTTGATGCTC
TGCATCCGGCGGCGCTCGCGGAGATTGGCCGCCTGCCGCTGCTGGGCCATTTGGGAGGCGCACTTCAAGC
GCCGGGGCTTGTGGCTCCGCCGGGTCTTCTCGGTGTTCTC
