[The description below was written by a language model from this plasmid's Addgene catalogue record.]
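Description:
KHBD00033 is a Gateway clone built on the pDONR221 donor vector backbone (about 2.5 kb without insert) and carrying the open reading frame of the Drosophila melanogaster gene Fer1 (CG33323, also called 48 related 1 or bHLHa30). The alias bHLHa30 indicates that the gene belongs to the basic helix-loop-helix family. The insert is 753 bp and was introduced by Gateway recombination. In a pDONR221-derived clone this normally leaves the ORF flanked by attL sites, making the plasmid function as an entry clone, although no feature table is provided to confirm the exact site arrangement. The plasmid is maintained in E. coli as a high-copy construct under kanamycin selection, and the insert can be checked by sequencing from the flanking M13 forward and reverse primer sites.

The record lists no promoter, tag or reporter. This fits the plasmid's role as a promoterless shuttle for the coding sequence rather than an expression vector. The depositor notes that ORFs in this collection were cloned open-ended, without a stop codon. After LR recombination into a destination vector, the Fer1 coding sequence can therefore be read through into a C-terminal fusion partner, as well as being placed behind N-terminal fusions, depending on the destination vector chosen. The clone belongs to a collection associated with work on automated protein-DNA interaction screening of Drosophila regulatory elements. Its likely use is to transfer the Fer1 ORF into vectors for such interaction assays or for other expression purposes.
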