Addgene plasmid #34195: KHBD00033
Depositing lab: Bart Deplancke. Depositing organization: Swiss Federal Institute of Technology (EPFL). Publication: Automated protein-DNA interaction screening of Drosophila regulatory elements. Korneel Hens, Jean-Daniel Feuz, Alina Isakova, Antonina Lagovitina, Andreas Massouras, Julien Bryois, Patrick Callaerts, Susan E. Celniker, Bart Deplancke. Nat Methods. 2011 Oct 30;8(12):1065-70. 10.1038/nmeth.1763 PubMed 22037703.
Backbone
  Vector backbone: pDONR221
  Backbone manufacturer: Invitrogen
  Backbone size w/o insert (bp): 2536
  Vector type: Gateway Donor Vector
Growth in bacteria
  Bacterial resistance: Kanamycin, 50 μg/mL
  Growth temperature: 37°C
  Growth strain: DH5alpha
  Copy number: High Copy
Gene/Insert
  Gene/Insert name: CG33323 (alt names: FBgn0037475; Fer1; 48 related 1)
  Species: D. melanogaster (fly)
  Insert size (bp): 753
  Entrez Gene: Fer1 (a.k.a. Dmel_CG33323, BcDNA:RH30329, CG10066, CG14611, CG33323, Dmel\CG33323, bHLHa30)
  Cloning method: Gateway Cloning
  Sequencing primers: 5′ M13F; 3′ M13R
Terms and licenses: Academic/Nonprofit Terms; Industry Terms: Not Available to Industry
Depositor comments: Please note that the ORFs in this collection were cloned open-ended (without a stop codon).
How to cite: KHBD00033 was a gift from Bart Deplancke (Addgene plasmid # 34195 ; http://n2t.net/addgene:34195 ; RRID:Addgene_34195)
